>Addgene plasmid #250080 | pGEX-Cipp-PDZ-10 | addgene full sequence | sequence record 498086 | Addgene NGS Result
ATGTTCTTTCCTGCGTTATCCCCTGATTCTGTGGATAACCGTATTACCGCCTTTGAGTGAGCTGATACCG
CTCGCCGCAGCCGAACGACCGAGCGCAGCGAGTCAGTGAGCGAGGAAGCGGAAGAGCGCCTGATGCGGTA
TTTTCTCCTTACGCATCTGTGCGGTATTTCACACCGCATAAATTCCGACACCATCGAATGGCGCAAAACC
TTTCGCGGTATGGCATGATAGCGCCCGGAAGAGAGTCAATTCAGGGTGGTGAATGTGAAACCAGTAACGT
TATACGATGTCGCAGAGTATGCCGGTGTCTCTTATCAGACCGTTTCCCGCGTGGTGAACCAGGCCAGCCA
CGTTTCTGCGAAAACGCGGGAAAAAGTGGAAGCGGCGATGGCGGAGCTGAATTACATTCCCAACCGCGTG
GCACAACAACTGGCGGGCAAACAGTCGTTGCTGATTGGCGTTGCCACCTCCAGTCTGGCCCTGCACGCGC
CGTCGCAAATTGTCGCGGCGATTAAATCTCGCGCCGATCAACTGGGTGCCAGCGTGGTGGTGTCGATGGT
AGAACGAAGCGGCGTCGAAGCCTGTAAAGCGGCGGTGCACAATCTTCTCGCGCAACGCGTCAGTGGGCTG
ATCATTAACTATCCGCTGGATGACCAGGATGCCATTGCTGTGGAAGCTGCCTGCACTAATGTTCCGGCGT
TATTTCTTGATGTCTCTGACCAGACACCCATCAACAGTATTATTTTCTCCCATGAAGACGGTACGCGACT
GGGCGTGGAGCATCTGGTCGCATTGGGTCACCAGCAAATCGCGCTGTTAGCGGGCCCATTAAGTTCTGTC
TCGGCGCGTCTGCGTCTGGCTGGCTGGCATAAATATCTCACTCGCAATCAAATTCAGCCGATAGCGGAAC
GGGAAGGCGACTGGAGTGCCATGTCCGGTTTTCAACAAACCATGCAAATGCTGAATGAGGGCATCGTTCC
CACTGCGATGCTGGTTGCCAACGATCAGATGGCGCTGGGCGCAATGCGCGCCATTACCGAGTCCGGGCTG
CGCGTTGGTGCGGATATCTCGGTAGTGGGATACGACGATACCGAAGACAGCTCATGTTATATCCCGCCGT
TAACCACCATCAAACAGGATTTTCGCCTGCTGGGGCAAACCAGCGTGGACCGCTTGCTGCAACTCTCTCA
GGGCCAGGCGGTGAAGGGCAATCAGCTGTTGCCCGTCTCACTGGTGAAAAGAAAAACCACCCTGGCGCCC
AATACGCAAACCGCCTCTCCCCGCGCGTTGGCCGATTCATTAATGCAGCTGGCACGACAGGTTTCCCGAC
TGGAAAGCGGGCAGTGAGCGCAACGCAATTAATGTAAGTTAGCTCACTCATTAGGCACCCCAGGCTTTAC
ACTTTATGCTTCCGGCTCGTATGTTGTGTGGAATTGTGAGCGGATAACAATTTCACACAGGAAACAGCTA
TGACCATGATTACGGATTCACTGGCCGTCGTTTTACAACGTCGTGACTGGGAAAACCCTGGCGTTACCCA
ACTTAATCGCCTTGCAGCACATCCCCCTTTCGCCAGCTGGCGTAATAGCGAAGAGGCCCGCACCGATCGC
CCTTCCCAACAGTTGCGCAGCCTGAATGGCGAATGGCGCTTTGCCTGGTTTCCGGCACCAGAAGCGGTGC
CGGAAAGCTGGCTGGAGTGCGATCTTCCTGAGGCCGATACTGTCGTCGTCCCCTCAAACTGGCAGATGCA
CGGTTACGATGCGCCCATCTACACCAACGTGACCTATCCCATTACGGTCAATCCGCCGTTTGTTCCCACG
GAGAATCCGACGGGTTGTTACTCGCTCACATTTAATGTTGATGAAAGCTGGCTACAGGAAGGCCAGACGC
GAATTATTTTTGATGGCGTTGGAATTAGCTTATCGACTGCACGGTGCACCAATGCTTCTGGCGTCAGGCA
GCCATCGGAAGCTGTGGTATGGCTGTGCAGGTCGTAAATCACTGCATAATTCGTGTCGCTCAAGGCGCAC
TCCCGTTCTGGATAATGTTTTTTGCGCCGACATCATAACGGTTCTGGCAAATATTCTGAAATGAGCTGTT
GACAATTAATCATCGGCTCGTATAATGTGTGGAATTGTGAGCGGATAACAATTTCACACAGGAAACAGTA
TTCATGTCCCCTATACTAGGTTATTGGAAAATTAAGGGCCTTGTGCAACCCACTCGACTTCTTTTGGAAT
ATCTTGAAGAAAAATATGAAGAGCATTTGTATGAGCGCGATGAAGGTGATAAATGGCGAAACAAAAAGTT
TGAATTGGGTTTGGAGTTTCCCAATCTTCCTTATTATATTGATGGTGATGTTAAATTAACACAGTCTATG
GCCATCATACGTTATATAGCTGACAAGCACAACATGTTGGGTGGTTGTCCAAAAGAGCGTGCAGAGATTT
CAATGCTTGAAGGAGCGGTTTTGGATATTAGATACGGTGTTTCGAGAATTGCATATAGTAAAGACTTTGA
AACTCTCAAAGTTGATTTTCTTAGCAAGCTACCTGAAATGCTGAAAATGTTCGAAGATCGTTTATGTCAT
AAAACATATTTAAATGGTGATCATGTAACCCATCCTGACTTCATGTTGTATGACGCTCTTGATGTTGTTT
TATACATGGACCCAATGTGCCTGGATGCGTTCCCAAAATTAGTTTGTTTTAAAAAACGTATTGAAGCTAT
CCCACAAATTGATAAGTACTTGAAATCCAGCAAGTATATAGCATGGCCTTTGCAGGGCTGGCAAGCCACG
TTTGGTGGTGGCGACCATCCTCCAAAATCGGATCTGGTTCCGCGTGGATCCACAGTGGAAATCATTCGCG
AACTGAGCGATGCTCTGGGCATCTCAATCGCCGGCGGTAAAGGTAGTCCGTTAGGGGACATCCCTATCTT
TATTGCTATGATTCAGGCCAATGGCGTTGCCGCAAGGACACAGAAACTGAAAGTGGGCGACCGCATCGTG
TCTATTAATGGTCAGCCTCTGGATGGTTTAAGCCATACCGATGCTGTTAACTTACTGAAAAATGCCTTTG
GTCGTATTATCTTGCAGGTTGTGGCAGATACGCTCGAGCGGCCGCATCGTGACTGACTGACGATCTGCCT
CGCGCGTTTCGGTGATGACGGTGAAAACCTCTGACACATGCAGCTCCCGGAGACGGTCACAGCTTGTCTG
TAAGCGGATGCCGGGAGCAGACAAGCCCGTCAGGGCGCGTCAGCGGGTGTTGGCGGGTGTCGGGGCGCAG
CCATGACCCAGTCACGTAGCGATAGCGGAGTGTATAATTCTTGAAGACGAAAGGGCCTCGTGATACGCCT
ATTTTTATAGGTTAATGTCATGATAATAATGGTTTCTTAGACGTCAGGTGGCACTTTTCGGGGAAATGTG
CGCGGAACCCCTATTTGTTTATTTTTCTAAATACATTCAAATATGTATCCGCTCATGAGACAATAACCCT
GATAAATGCTTCAATAATATTGAAAAAGGAAGAGTATGAGTATTCAACATTTCCGTGTCGCCCTTATTCC
CTTTTTTGCGGCATTTTGCCTTCCTGTTTTTGCTCACCCAGAAACGCTGGTGAAAGTAAAAGATGCTGAA
GATCAGTTGGGTGCACGAGTGGGTTACATCGAACTGGATCTCAACAGCGGTAAGATCCTTGAGAGTTTTC
GCCCCGAAGAACGTTTTCCAATGATGAGCACTTTTAAAGTTCTGCTATGTGGCGCGGTATTATCCCGTGT
TGACGCCGGGCAAGAGCAACTCGGTCGCCGCATACACTATTCTCAGAATGACTTGGTTGAGTACTCACCA
GTCACAGAAAAGCATCTTACGGATGGCATGACAGTAAGAGAATTATGCAGTGCTGCCATAACCATGAGTG
ATAACACTGCGGCCAACTTACTTCTGACAACGATCGGAGGACCGAAGGAGCTAACCGCTTTTTTGCACAA
CATGGGGGATCATGTAACTCGCCTTGATCGTTGGGAACCGGAGCTGAATGAAGCCATACCAAACGACGAG
CGTGACACCACGATGCCTGCAGCAATGGCAACAACGTTGCGCAAACTATTAACTGGCGAACTACTTACTC
TAGCTTCCCGGCAACAATTAATAGACTGGATGGAGGCGGATAAAGTTGCAGGACCACTTCTGCGCTCGGC
CCTTCCGGCTGGCTGGTTTATTGCTGATAAATCTGGAGCCGGTGAGCGTGGGTCTCGCGGTATCATTGCA
GCACTGGGGCCAGATGGTAAGCCCTCCCGTATCGTAGTTATCTACACGACGGGGAGTCAGGCAACTATGG
ATGAACGAAATAGACAGATCGCTGAGATAGGTGCCTCACTGATTAAGCATTGGTAACTGTCAGACCAAGT
TTACTCATATATACTTTAGATTGATTTAAAACTTCATTTTTAATTTAAAAGGATCTAGGTGAAGATCCTT
TTTGATAATCTCATGACCAAAATCCCTTAACGTGAGTTTTCGTTCCACTGAGCGTCAGACCCCGTAGAAA
AGATCAAAGGATCTTCTTGAGATCCTTTTTTTCTGCGCGTAATCTGCTGCTTGCAAACAAAAAAACCACC
GCTACCAGCGGTGGTTTGTTTGCCGGATCAAGAGCTACCAACTCTTTTTCCGAAGGTAACTGGCTTCAGC
AGAGCGCAGATACCAAATACTGTCCTTCTAGTGTAGCCGTAGTTAGGCCACCACTTCAAGAACTCTGTAG
CACCGCCTACATACCTCGCTCTGCTAATCCTGTTACCAGTGGCTGCTGCCAGTGGCGATAAGTCGTGTCT
TACCGGGTTGGACTCAAGACGATAGTTACCGGATAAGGCGCAGCGGTCGGGCTGAACGGGGGGTTCGTGC
ACACAGCCCAGCTTGGAGCGAACGACCTACACCGAACTGAGATACCTACAGCGTGAGCTATGAGAAAGCG
CCACGCTTCCCGAAGGGAGAAAGGCGGACAGGTATCCGGTAAGCGGCAGGGTCGGAACAGGAGAGCGCAC
GAGGGAGCTTCCAGGGGGAAACGCCTGGTATCTTTATAGTCCTGTCGGGTTTCGCCACCTCTGACTTGAG
CGTCGATTTTTGTGATGCTCGTCAGGGGGGCGGAGCCTATGGAAAAACGCCAGCAACGCGGCCTTTTTAC
GGTTCCTGGCCTTTTGCTGGCCTTTTGCTCAC
Features (pLannotate 1.2.2; 18 found; start..end, strand, type, name):
      1..124     +  rep_origin     RSF ori (fragment): Plasmids containing the RSF 1030 origin of replication can be propagated in E. coli cells that contain additional plasmids with compatible origins.
    129..180     -  misc_feature   bom (fragment): basis of mobility region from pBR322
    187..264     +  promoter       lacI promoter: lacI
    265..1347    +  CDS            lacI: lac repressor; lacI; The lac repressor binds to the lac operator to inhibit transcription in E. coli. This inhibition can be relieved by adding lactose or isopropyl-β-D-thiogalactopyranoside (IPTG).
   1360..1381    +  protein_bind   CAP binding site: CAP binding activates transcription in the presence of cAMP. E. coli catabolite activator protein
   1396..1426    +  promoter       lac promoter: promoter for the E. coli lac operon
   1434..1450    +  protein_bind   lac operator: The lac repressor binds to the lac operator to inhibit transcription in E. coli. This inhibition can be relieved by adding lactose or isopropyl-β-D-thiogalactopyranoside (IPTG). lac repressor encoded by lacI
   1470..1643    +  CDS            lacZα: LacZα fragment of β-galactosidase; lacZ fragment
   1907..2023    -  CDS            yciV (fragment): RNAAM_ECOLI - Also known as trpH From Escherichia coli (strain K12).
   2099..2127    +  promoter       tac promoter: strong E. coli promoter; hybrid between the trp and lac UV5 promoters
   2135..2151    +  protein_bind   lac operator: The lac repressor binds to the lac operator to inhibit transcription in E. coli. This inhibition can be relieved by adding lactose or isopropyl-β-D-thiogalactopyranoside (IPTG). lac repressor encoded by lacI
   2174..2827    +  CDS            GST26_SCHJA: Experimental evidence at protein level: Swiss-Prot protein existence level 1. GST isoenzymes appear to play a central role in the parasite detoxification system. Other functions are also suspected including a role in increasing the solubility of haematin in the parasite gut. From Schistosoma japonicum (Blood fluke).
   2780..3112    +  CDS            Patj (fragment): INADL_MOUSE - Also known as Cipp From Mus musculus (Mouse).
   3145..3184    +  CDS            rop (fragment): Rop protein, which maintains plasmids at low copy number; rop
   3286..3326    +  misc_feature   bom (fragment): basis of mobility region from pBR322
   3431..3535    +  promoter       AmpR promoter: bla
   3536..4396    +  CDS            AmpR: β-lactamase; bla; confers resistance to ampicillin, carbenicillin, and related antibiotics
   4567..5155    +  rep_origin     ori: high-copy-number ColE1/pMB1/pBR322/pUC origin of replication
