[The description below was written by a language model from this plasmid's Addgene catalogue record and pLannotate feature annotations shown in this document.]
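Description:
pGEX-Cipp-PDZ-10 is a bacterial expression plasmid built on the pGEX-4T-1 backbone for producing the tenth PDZ domain of mouse Cipp (gene Patj, also known as Inadl) as a glutathione S-transferase fusion in E. coli. The sequenced plasmid is about 5.2 kb, consistent with a roughly 4.9 kb backbone carrying a 273 bp insert. It is propagated through a high-copy ColE1/pMB1-type origin and selected with ampicillin through the β-lactamase (AmpR) gene and its own promoter. The short RSF ori, bom, rop and yciV hits in the annotation are only fragments, most likely residual backbone sequence or partial homology matches rather than functional elements.

Expression is driven by the tac promoter, a strong trp/lac hybrid, followed by a lac operator. The plasmid also carries lacI with its promoter, so the repressor made from the vector itself keeps transcription off until it is relieved with IPTG. Downstream lies the Schistosoma japonicum GST coding sequence, followed by the wild-type Patj fragment. The annotated coordinates of the two features overlap slightly, which probably reflects imprecise feature calling at the junction of a single fusion reading frame. The record does not annotate the linker or any protease site between GST and the domain, and the cloning sites used are listed as unknown. A lac promoter/operator and lacZα segment upstream belong to the backbone.

The GST moiety allows purification or immobilisation of the PDZ domain on glutathione resin. The name and the "10/10" insert label suggest it belongs to a set covering the individual Cipp PDZ domains. The associated publication concerns a phosphorylation-regulated switch between 14-3-3 and PDZ interactions at the PRMT5 C-terminus, which suggests use in protein interaction assays.
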