Addgene plasmid #250080: pGEX-Cipp-PDZ-10
Purpose: Bacterial expression of Cipp PDZ domain 10
Depositing lab: Mark Bedford. Depositing organization: University of Texas MD Anderson Cancer Center. Publication: PRMT5 C-terminal Phosphorylation Modulates a 14-3-3/PDZ Interaction Switch. Espejo AB, Gao G, Black K, Gayatri S, Veland N, Kim J, Chen T, Sudol M, Walker C, Bedford MT. J Biol Chem. 2017 Feb 10;292(6):2255-2265. doi: 10.1074/jbc.M116.760330. Epub 2016 Dec 28. PubMed 28031468.
Backbone
  Vector backbone: pGEX-4T-1
  Backbone size w/o insert (bp): 4900
  Vector type: Bacterial Expression
Growth in bacteria
  Bacterial resistance: Ampicillin, 100 μg/mL
  Growth temperature: 37°C
  Growth strain: DH5alpha
  Copy number: High Copy
Gene/Insert
  Gene/Insert name: Cipp (10/10)
  Species: M. musculus (mouse)
  Insert size (bp): 273
  Mutation: None
  Entrez Gene: Patj (a.k.a. Cipp, Inadl)
  Cloning method: Restriction Enzyme; 5′ cloning site Unknown (unknown if destroyed)
Terms and licenses: Academic/Nonprofit Terms; Industry Terms: Not Available to Industry
Depositor comments: UniProt ID: Q63ZW7
How to cite: pGEX-Cipp-PDZ-10 was a gift from Mark Bedford (Addgene plasmid # 250080 ; http://n2t.net/addgene:250080 ; RRID:Addgene_250080)
